Addgene plasmid #52430: Human Phosphomevalonate kinase (PMK)
Purpose: bacterial expression of human Phosphomevalonate kinase (PMK)
Depositing lab: Henry Miziorko. Depositing organization: University of Missouri at Kansas City. Publication: Phosphomevalonate kinase: functional investigation of the recombinant human enzyme. Herdendorf TJ, Miziorko HM. Biochemistry. 2006 Mar 14;45(10):3235-42. 10.1021/bi052231u PubMed 16519518.
Backbone
  Vector backbone: pET15b
  Backbone manufacturer: Novagen
  Backbone size w/o insert (bp): 5708
  Vector type: Bacterial Expression
Growth in bacteria
  Bacterial resistance: Ampicillin, 100 μg/mL
  Growth temperature: 37°C
  Growth strain: DH5alpha
  Copy number: Unknown
Gene/Insert
  Gene/Insert name: Phosphomevalonate kinase (alt name: PMK)
  Species: H. sapiens (human)
  Entrez Gene: PMVK (a.k.a. HUMPMKI, PMK, PMKA, PMKASE, POROK1)
  Promoter: T7
  Tag / fusion protein: His (N terminal on backbone)
  Cloning method: Restriction Enzyme; 5′ cloning site Nde1 (not destroyed); 3′ cloning site BamHI (not destroyed)
  Sequencing primers: 5′ T7; 3′ T7 terminal
Terms and licenses: Academic/Nonprofit Terms; Industry Terms: Not Available to Industry
How to cite: Human Phosphomevalonate kinase (PMK) was a gift from Henry Miziorko (Addgene plasmid # 52430 ; http://n2t.net/addgene:52430 ; RRID:Addgene_52430)
