[The description below was written by a language model from this plasmid's Addgene catalogue record.]
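Description:
Human Phosphomevalonate kinase (PMK) is a bacterial expression plasmid built on the Novagen pET15b backbone (5708 bp without insert) and carrying the human PMVK coding sequence. It confers ampicillin resistance for selection in E. coli, and the record lists DH5alpha, a cloning strain, as the propagation host. Copy number is recorded as unknown, and no feature table is provided, so elements such as the origin of replication are not itemised in the record.

The insert was placed between the NdeI and BamHI sites of the vector, both of which remain intact, so the gene can be excised or exchanged with the same enzymes. Cloning at NdeI puts the open reading frame in frame with the backbone-encoded N-terminal His tag, giving a His-tagged fusion protein suitable for purification by immobilised metal affinity chromatography. Transcription is driven by the T7 promoter, which is recognised by T7 RNA polymerase rather than the host polymerase. Protein production therefore generally requires transfer into an expression strain that supplies that polymerase, although the record does not name one. The insert can be verified by sequencing from the standard T7 promoter and T7 terminator primer sites flanking the cloning region.

The stated purpose is bacterial expression of human phosphomevalonate kinase, an enzyme of the mevalonate pathway of isoprenoid and sterol biosynthesis. The associated publication concerns functional investigation of the recombinant human enzyme, consistent with use of the plasmid to produce purified protein for biochemical and enzymological characterisation.
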