>Addgene plasmid #52430 | Human Phosphomevalonate kinase (PMK) | addgene partial sequence | sequence record 83839 | pBRrevBam 5'-GGTGATGTCGGCGATATAGG-3'
GCCACGATGCGTCCGGCGTAGAGGATCGAGATCTCGATCCCGCGAAATTAATACGACTCACTATAGGGGA
ATTGTGAGCGGATAACAATTCCCCTCTAGAAATAATTTTGTTTAACTTTAAGAAGGAGATATACCATGGG
CAGCAGCCATCATCATCATCATCACAGCAGCGGCCTGGTGCCGCGCGGCAGCCATATGGCCCCGCTGGGA
GGCGCCCCGCGGCTGGTACTGCTGTTCAGCGGCAAGAGGAAATCCGGGAAGGACTTCGTGACCGAGGCGC
TGCAGAGCAGACTTGGAGCTGATGTCTGTGCTGTCCTCCGGCTCTCTGGTCCACTCAAGGAACAGTATGC
TCAGGAGCATGGCTTGAACTTCCAGAGACTCCTGGACACCAGCACCTACAAGGAGGCCTTTCGGAAGGAC
ATGATCCGCTGGGGAGAGGAGAAACGCCAGGCTGACCCAGGCTTCTTTTGCAGGAAGATTGTGGAGGGCA
TCTCCCAGCCCATCTGGCTGGTGAGTGACACACGGAGAGTGTCTGACATCCAGTGGTTTCGGGAGGCCTA
TGGGGCCGTGACGCAGACGGTCCGCGTTGTAGCGTTGGAGCAGAGCCGACAGCAGCGGGGCTGGGTGTTC
ACGCCAGGGGTGGACGATGCTGAGTCAGAATGTGGCCTGGACAACTTCGGGGACTTTGACTGGGTCATCG
AGAACCATGGAGTTGAACAGCGCCTGGAGGAGCAGTTGGAGAACCTGATAGAATTTATCCGCTCCAGACT
TTAGGATCCG
